>Addgene plasmid #202737 | mCherry-FKBP-PIP4K2CD280K | addgene full sequence | sequence record 399280 | Addgene NGS Result
AGGAGGCTTTTTTGGAGGCCTAGGCTTTTGCAAAGATCGATCAAGAGACAGGATGAGGATCGTTTCGCAT
GATTGAACAAGATGGATTGCACGCAGGTTCTCCGGCCGCTTGGGTGGAGAGGCTATTCGGCTATGACTGG
GCACAACAGACAATCGGCTGCTCTGATGCCGCCGTGTTCCGGCTGTCAGCGCAGGGGCGCCCGGTTCTTT
TTGTCAAGACCGACCTGTCCGGTGCCCTGAATGAACTGCAAGACGAGGCAGCGCGGCTATCGTGGCTGGC
CACGACGGGCGTTCCTTGCGCAGCTGTGCTCGACGTTGTCACTGAAGCGGGAAGGGACTGGCTGCTATTG
GGCGAAGTGCCGGGGCAGGATCTCCTGTCATCTCACCTTGCTCCTGCCGAGAAAGTATCCATCATGGCTG
ATGCAATGCGGCGGCTGCATACGCTTGATCCGGCTACCTGCCCATTCGACCACCAAGCGAAACATCGCAT
CGAGCGAGCACGTACTCGGATGGAAGCCGGTCTTGTCGATCAGGATGATCTGGACGAAGAGCATCAGGGG
CTCGCGCCAGCCGAACTGTTCGCCAGGCTCAAGGCGAGCATGCCCGACGGCGAGGATCTCGTCGTGACCC
ATGGCGATGCCTGCTTGCCGAATATCATGGTGGAAAATGGCCGCTTTTCTGGATTCATCGACTGTGGCCG
GCTGGGTGTGGCGGACCGCTATCAGGACATAGCGTTGGCTACCCGTGATATTGCTGAAGAGCTTGGCGGC
GAATGGGCTGACCGCTTCCTCGTGCTTTACGGTATCGCCGCTCCCGATTCGCAGCGCATCGCCTTCTATC
GCCTTCTTGACGAGTTCTTCTGAGCGGGACTCTGGGGTTCGAAATGACCGACCAAGCGACGCCCAACCTG
CCATCACGAGATTTCGATTCCACCGCCGCCTTCTATGAAAGGTTGGGCTTCGGAATCGTTTTCCGGGACG
CCGGCTGGATGATCCTCCAGCGCGGGGATCTCATGCTGGAGTTCTTCGCCCACCCTAGGGGGAGGCTAAC
TGAAACACGGAAGGAGACAATACCGGAAGGAACCCGCGCTATGACGGCAATAAAAAGACAGAATAAAACG
CACGGTGTTGGGTCGTTTGTTCATAAACGCGGGGTTCGGTCCCAGGGCTGGCACTCTGTCGATACCCCAC
CGAGACCCCATTGGGGCCAATACGCCCGCGTTTCTTCCTTTTCCCCACCCCACCCCCCAAGTTCGGGTGA
AGGCCCAGGGCTCGCAGCCAACGTCGGGGCGGCAGGCCCTGCCATAGCCTCAGGTTACTCATATATACTT
TAGATTGATTTAAAACTTCATTTTTAATTTAAAAGGATCTAGGTGAAGATCCTTTTTGATAATCTCATGA
CCAAAATCCCTTAACGTGAGTTTTCGTTCCACTGAGCGTCAGACCCCGTAGAAAAGATCAAAGGATCTTC
TTGAGATCCTTTTTTTCTGCGCGTAATCTGCTGCTTGCAAACAAAAAAACCACCGCTACCAGCGGTGGTT
TGTTTGCCGGATCAAGAGCTACCAACTCTTTTTCCGAAGGTAACTGGCTTCAGCAGAGCGCAGATACCAA
ATACTGTTCTTCTAGTGTAGCCGTAGTTAGGCCACCACTTCAAGAACTCTGTAGCACCGCCTACATACCT
CGCTCTGCTAATCCTGTTACCAGTGGCTGCTGCCAGTGGCGATAAGTCGTGTCTTACCGGGTTGGACTCA
AGACGATAGTTACCGGATAAGGCGCAGCGGTCGGGCTGAACGGGGGGTTCGTGCACACAGCCCAGCTTGG
AGCGAACGACCTACACCGAACTGAGATACCTACAGCGTGAGCTATGAGAAAGCGCCACGCTTCCCGAAGG
GAGAAAGGCGGACAGGTATCCGGTAAGCGGCAGGGTCGGAACAGGAGAGCGCACGAGGGAGCTTCCAGGG
GGAAACGCCTGGTATCTTTATAGTCCTGTCGGGTTTCGCCACCTCTGACTTGAGCGTCGATTTTTGTGAT
GCTCGTCAGGGGGGCGGAGCCTATGGAAAAACGCCAGCAACGCGGCCTTTTTACGGTTCCTGGCCTTTTG
CTGGCCTTTTGCTCACATGTTCTTTCCTGCGTTATCCCCTGATTCTGTGGATAACCGTATTACCGCCATG
CATTAGTTATTAATAGTAATCAATTACGGGGTCATTAGTTCATAGCCCATATATGGAGTTCCGCGTTACA
TAACTTACGGTAAATGGCCCGCCTGGCTGACCGCCCAACGACCCCCGCCCATTGACGTCAATAATGACGT
ATGTTCCCATAGTAACGCCAATAGGGACTTTCCATTGACGTCAATGGGTGGAGTATTTACGGTAAACTGC
CCACTTGGCAGTACATCAAGTGTATCATATGCCAAGTACGCCCCCTATTGACGTCAATGACGGTAAATGG
CCCGCCTGGCATTATGCCCAGTACATGACCTTATGGGACTTTCCTACTTGGCAGTACATCTACGTATTAG
TCATCGCTATTACCATGGTGATGCGGTTTTGGCAGTACATCAATGGGCGTGGATAGCGGTTTGACTCACG
GGGATTTCCAAGTCTCCACCCCATTGACGTCAATGGGAGTTTGTTTTGGCACCAAAATCAACGGGACTTT
CCAAAATGTCGTAACAACTCCGCCCCATTGACGCAAATGGGCGGTAGGCGTGTACGGTGGGAGGTCTATA
TAAGCAGAGCTGGTTTAGTGAACCGTCAGATCCGCTAGCGCTACCGGTCGCCACCATGGTGAGCAAGGGC
GAGGAGGATAACATGGCCATCATCAAGGAGTTCATGCGCTTCAAGGTGCACATGGAGGGCTCCGTGAACG
GCCACGAGTTCGAGATCGAGGGCGAGGGCGAGGGCCGCCCCTACGAGGGCACCCAGACCGCCAAGCTGAA
GGTGACCAAGGGTGGCCCCCTGCCCTTCGCCTGGGACATCCTGTCCCCTCAGTTCATGTACGGCTCCAAG
GCCTACGTGAAGCACCCCGCCGACATCCCCGACTACTTGAAGCTGTCCTTCCCCGAGGGCTTCAAGTGGG
AGCGCGTGATGAACTTCGAGGACGGCGGCGTGGTGACCGTGACCCAGGACTCCTCCCTGCAGGACGGCGA
GTTCATCTACAAGGTGAAGCTGCGCGGCACCAACTTCCCCTCCGACGGCCCCGTAATGCAGAAGAAGACC
ATGGGCTGGGAGGCCTCCTCCGAGCGGATGTACCCCGAGGACGGCGCCCTGAAGGGCGAGATCAAGCAGA
GGCTGAAGCTGAAGGACGGCGGCCACTACGACGCTGAGGTCAAGACCACCTACAAGGCCAAGAAGCCCGT
GCAGCTGCCCGGCGCCTACAACGTCAACATCAAGTTGGACATCACCTCCCACAACGAGGACTACACCATC
GTGGAACAGTACGAACGCGCCGAGGGCCGCCACTCCACCGGCGGCATGGACGAGCTGTACAAGTCCGGAC
TCAGATCTCGAAGCGCGGCCGCGGGAGCAGGAGGAGCAGCTCGAGCGGCGCTGGGAGTGCAGGTGGAAAC
CATCTCCCCAGGAGACGGGCGCACCTTCCCCAAGCGCGGCCAGACCTGCGTGGTGCACTACACCGGGATG
CTTGAAGATGGAAAGAAATTTGATTCCTCCCGGGACAGAAACAAGCCCTTTAAGTTTATGCTAGGCAAGC
AGGAGGTGATCCGAGGCTGGGAAGAAGGGGTTGCCCAGATGAGTGTGGGTCAGAGAGCCAAACTGACTAT
ATCTCCAGATTATGCCTATGGTGCCACTGGGCACCCAGGCATCATCCCACCACATGCCACTCTCGTCTTC
GATGTGGAGCTTCTAAAACTGGAAAGTGCTGGTGGTAGTGCTGGTGGTAGTGCTGGTGGTAGTGCTGGTG
GTAGTGCTGGTGGTCCGCGAGCTCAAGCTTCGAATTCTGCAGTCGACGGTACCGCGATGGCGTCCTCCTC
GGTCCCACCAGCCACGGTATCGGCGGCGACAGCAGGCCCCGGCCCAGGTTTCGGCTTCGCCTCCAAGACC
AAGAAGAAGCATTTCGTGCAGCAGAAGGTGAAGGTGTTCCGGGCGGCCGACCCGCTGGTGGGTGTGTTCC
TGTGGGGCGTAGCCCACTCGATCAATGAGCTCAGCCAGGTGCCTCCCCCGGTGATGCTGCTGCCAGATGA
CTTTAAGGCCAGCTCCAAGATCAAGGTCAACAATCACCTTTTCCACAGGGAAAATCTGCCCAGTCATTTC
AAGTTCAAGGAGTATTGTCCCCAGGTCTTCAGGAACCTCCGTGATCGATTTGGCATTGATGACCAAGATT
ACTTGGTGTCCCTTACCCGAAACCCCCCCAGCGAAAGTGAAGGCAGTGATGGTCGCTTCCTTATCTCCTA
CGATCGGACTCTGGTCATCAAAGAAGTATCCAGTGAGGACATTGCTGACATGCATAGCAACCTCTCCAAC
TATCACCAGTACATTGTGAAGTGCCATGGCAACACGCTTCTGCCCCAGTTCCTGGGGATGTACCGAGTCA
GTGTGGACAACGAAGACAGCTACATGCTTGTGATGCGCAATATGTTTAGCCACCGTCTTCCTGTGCACAG
GAAGTATGACCTCAAGGGTTCCCTAGTGTCCCGGGAAGCCAGCGATAAGGAAAAGGTTAAAGAATTGCCC
ACCCTTAAGGATATGGACTTTCTCAACAAGAACCAGAAAGTATATATTGGTGAAGAGGAGAAGAAAATAT
TTCTGGAGAAGCTGAAGAGAGATGTGGAGTTTCTAGTGCAGCTGAAGATCATGAAATACAGCCTTCTGCT
AGGCATCCACGACATCATTCGGGGCTCTGAACCAGAGGAGGAAGCGCCCGTGCGGGAGGATGAGTCAGAG
GTGGATGGGGACTGCAGCCTGACTGGACCTCCTGCTCTGGTGGGCTCCTATGGCACCTCCCCAGAGGGTA
TCGGAGGCTACATCCATTCCCATCGGCCCCTGGGCCCAGGAGAGTTTGAGTCCTTCATTGATGTCTATGC
CATCCGGAGTGCTGAAGGAGCCCCCCAGAAGGAGGTCTACTTCATGGGCCTCATTGATATCCTTACACAG
TATGATGCCAAGAAGAAAGCAGCTCATGCAGCCAAAACTGTCAAGCATGGGGCTGGGGCAGAGATCTCTA
CTGTCCATCCGGAGCAGTATGCTAAGCGATTCCTGGATTTTATTACCAACATCTTTGCCTAACGGGATCC
ACCGGATCTAGATAACTGATCATAATCAGCCATACCACATTTGTAGAGGTTTTACTTGCTTTAAAAAACC
TCCCACACCTCCCCCTGAACCTGAAACATAAAATGAATGCAATTGTTGTTGTTAACTTGTTTATTGCAGC
TTATAATGGTTACAAATAAAGCAATAGCATCACAAATTTCACAAATAAAGCATTTTTTTCACTGCATTCT
AGTTGTGGTTTGTCCAAACTCATCAATGTATCTTAACGCGTAAATTGTAAGCGTTAATATTTTGTTAAAA
TTCGCGTTAAATTTTTGTTAAATCAGCTCATTTTTTAACCAATAGGCCGAAATCGGCAAAATCCCTTATA
AATCAAAAGAATAGACCGAGATAGGGT
[37 nt withheld, positions 5628-5664]
AAAGAACGTGGACTCCAACGTCAAAGG
[49 nt withheld, positions 5692-5740]
T
[91 nt withheld, positions 5742-5832]
G
[124 nt withheld, positions 5834-5957]
CAGGTGGCACTTTTCGGGGAAATGTGCGCGGAACCCCTATTTGTTTATTTTTCTAAATACATTCAAATAT
GTATCCGCTCATGAGACAATAACCCTGATAAATGCTTCAATAATATTGAAAAAGGAAGAGTCCTGAGGCG
GAAAGAACCAGCTGTGGAATGTGTGTCAGTTAGGGTGTGGAAAGTCCCCAGGCTCCCCAGCAGGCAGAAG
TATGCAAAGCATGCATCTCAATTAGTCAGCAACCAGGTGTGGAAAGTCCCCAGGCTCCCCAGCAGGCAGA
AGTATGCAAAGCATGCATCTCAATTAGTCAGCAACCATAGTCCCGCCCCTAACTCCGCCCATCCCGCCCC
TAACTCCGCCCAGTTCCGCCCATTCTCCGCCCCATGGCTGACTAATTTTTTTTATTTATGCAGAGGCCGA
GGCCGCCTCGGCCTCTGAGCTATTCCAGAAGTAGTG
Features (pLannotate 1.2.2; 17 found; start..end, strand, type, name):
     69..863     +  CDS            NeoR/KanR: aminoglycoside phosphotransferase from Tn5; aph(3')-II (or nptII); confers resistance to neomycin, kanamycin, and G418 (Geneticin®)
    884..1036    +  CDS            ble (fragment): BLE_KLEPN - Experimental evidence at protein level: Swiss-Prot protein existence level 1. Binding protein with a strong affinity to the bleomycin family of antibiotics. Binds to CL990; an antimitotic-antibiotic compound. From Klebsiella pneumoniae.
   1095..1142    +  polyA_signal   HSV TK poly(A) signal: herpes simplex virus thymidine kinase polyadenylation signal (Cole and Stacy, 1985)
   1233..1249    -  polyA_signal   bGH poly(A) signal (fragment): bovine growth hormone polyadenylation signal
   1471..2059    +  rep_origin     ori: high-copy-number ColE1/pMB1/pBR322/pUC origin of replication
   2234..2537    +  enhancer       CMV enhancer: human cytomegalovirus immediate early enhancer
   2538..2741    +  promoter       CMV promoter: human cytomegalovirus (CMV) immediate early promoter
   2786..3493    +  CDS            mCherry: mCherry is a basic (constitutively fluorescent) red fluorescent protein published in 2004, derived from Discosoma sp.. It is reported to be a very rapidly-maturing monomer with low acid sensitivity.
   3494..3511    +  misc_feature   MCS (fragment): multiple cloning site
   3552..3874    +  CDS            FKBP (fragment): human FK506-binding protein FKBP12
   3938..3976    +  misc_feature   MCS (fragment): multiple cloning site
   3977..5239    +  CDS            PIP4K2C: PI42C_HUMAN - Also known as PIP5K2C. Experimental evidence at protein level: Swiss-Prot protein existence level 1. Phosphatidylinositol 5-phosphate 4-kinase with low enzymatic activity. May be a GTP sensor, has higher GTP-dependent kinase activity than ATP-dependent kinase activity. PIP4Ks negatively regulate insulin signaling through a catalytic-independent mechanism. They interact with PIP5Ks and suppress PIP5K-mediated PtdIns(4,5)P2 synthesis and insulin- dependent conversion to PtdIns(3,4,5)P3 (PubMed:31091439). From Homo sapiens (Human).
   5267..5351    +  CDS            large T antigen (fragment): large T antigen from SV40 (simian virus 40)
   5374..5495    +  polyA_signal   SV40 poly(A) signal: SV40 polyadenylation signal
   5529..5957    -  rep_origin     f1 ori (sequence partly withheld): f1 bacteriophage origin of replication; arrow indicates direction of (+) strand synthesis
   5984..6088    +  promoter       AmpR promoter: bla
   6090..34      +  promoter       SV40 promoter (across the origin): SV40 enhancer and early promoter
