[The description below was written by a language model from this plasmid's Addgene catalogue record and pLannotate feature annotations shown in this document.]
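Description:
mCherry-FKBP-PIP4K2CD280K is a mammalian expression plasmid built on the pmCherry-C1 backbone, 6,413 nt in the sequenced record. It is maintained in bacteria at high copy through a ColE1/pUC-type origin and selected with kanamycin. The NeoR/KanR (Tn5 aminoglycoside phosphotransferase) gene sits behind tandem bacterial (AmpR/bla) and SV40 early promoters and is terminated by the HSV TK polyadenylation signal, so the same marker can in principle also confer G418 resistance in mammalian cells. An f1 origin is also present. Short annotated hits to ble, the bGH poly(A) signal and SV40 large T antigen are fragments and likely backbone remnants rather than functional parts.

The payload is a single fusion open reading frame driven by the CMV immediate-early enhancer and promoter and terminated by the SV40 poly(A) signal. From the N-terminus it comprises the monomeric red fluorescent protein mCherry, residues 3-108 of human FKBP1A (FKBP12), a flexible [GGSA]4GG linker, and human PIP4K2C, a phosphatidylinositol 5-phosphate 4-kinase. The kinase carries an aspartate-to-lysine point substitution. The record is inconsistent about its numbering: the plasmid name gives D280K, while the insert field gives D278K. The record does not state the functional consequence of the mutation.

The stated purpose is expression of a recruitable, fluorescently tagged enzyme. FKBP domains are commonly used for chemically induced dimerisation with an FRB-tagged partner, which allows a fusion protein to be relocated acutely to a chosen membrane while mCherry reports its position. The dimerisation partner and inducer are not specified here. The associated publication concerns homeostatic control of PI(4,5)P2-dependent signalling at the plasma membrane.
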