Addgene plasmid #202737: mCherry-FKBP-PIP4K2CD280K
Purpose: expresses recruitable fluorescent protein-tagged enzyme
Depositing lab: Gerry Hammond. Depositing organization: University of Pittsburgh (University, School of Medicine, and Cancer Institute). Publication: A novel homeostatic mechanism tunes PI(4,5)P2-dependent signaling at the plasma membrane. Wills RC, Doyle CP, Zewe JP, Pacheco J, Hansen SD, Hammond GRV. J Cell Sci. 2023 Aug 3:jcs.261494. doi: 10.1242/jcs.261494. PubMed 37534432.
Backbone
  Vector backbone: pmCherry-C1
  Vector type: Mammalian Expression
Growth in bacteria
  Bacterial resistance: Kanamycin, 50 μg/mL
  Growth temperature: 37°C
  Growth strain: DH5alpha
  Copy number: High Copy
Gene/Insert
  Gene/Insert name: mCherry:FKBP1A(3-108):[GGSA]4GG:PIP4K2C (D278K)
  Species: H. sapiens (human)
  Entrez Gene: PIP4K2C (a.k.a. PIP5K2C); FKBP1A (a.k.a. FKBP-12, FKBP-1A, FKBP1, FKBP12, PKC12, PKCI2, PPIASE)
  Cloning method: Gibson Cloning
Terms and licenses: Academic/Nonprofit Terms; Industry Terms: Not Available to Industry
Depositor comments: Please visit https://www.biorxiv.org/content/10.1101/2022.06.30.498262v3 for bioRxiv preprint.
How to cite: mCherry-FKBP-PIP4K2CD280K was a gift from Gerry Hammond (Addgene plasmid # 202737 ; http://n2t.net/addgene:202737 ; RRID:Addgene_202737)
